>Addgene plasmid #114304 | pCWXPG-UBI-PDX1 | addgene full sequence | sequence record 218744 | Addgene NGS Result
TTAATTAAGGGTGCAGCGGCCTCCGCGCCGGGTTTTGGCGCCTCCCGCGGGCGCCCCCCTCCTCACGGCG
AGCGCTGCCACGTCAGACGAAGGGCGCAGCGAGCGTCCTGATCCTTCCGCCCGGACGCTCAGGACAGCGG
CCCGCTGCTCATAAGACTCGGCCTTAGAACCCCAGTATCAGCAGAAGGACATTTTAGGACGGGACTTGGG
TGACTCTAGGGCACTGGTTTTCTTTCCAGAGAGCGGAACAGGCGAGGAAAAGTAGTCCCTTCTCGGCGAT
TCTGCGGAGGGATCTCCGTGGGGCGGTGAACGCCGATGATTATATAAGGACGCGCCGGGTGTGGCACAGC
TAGTTCCGTCGCAGCCGGGATTTGGGTCGCGGTTCTTGTTTGTGGATCGCTGTGATCGTCACTTGGTGAG
TAGCGGGCTGCTGGGCTAGCCGGGGCTTTCGTGGCCGCCGGGCCGCTCGGTGGGACGGAAGCGTGTGGAG
AGACCGCCAAGGGCTGTAGTCTGGGTCCGCGAGCAAGGTTGCCCTGAACTGGGGGTTGGGGGGAGCGCAG
CAAAATGGCGGCTGTTCCCGAGTCTTGAATGGAAGACGCTTGTGAGGCGGGCTGTGAGGTCGTTGAAACA
AGGTGGGGGGCATGGTGGGCGGCAAGAACCCAAGGTCTTGAGGCCTTCGCTAATGCGGGAAAGCTCTTAT
TCGGGTGAGATGGGCTGGGGCACCATCTGGGGACCCTGACGTGAAGTTTGTCACTGACTGGAGAACTCGG
TTTGTCGTCTGTTGCGGGGGCGGCAGTTATGGCGGTGCCGTTGGGCAGTGCACCCGTACCTTTGGGAGCG
CGCGCCCTCGTCGTGTCGTGACGTCACCCGTTCTGTTGGCTTATAATGCAGGGTGGGGCCACCTGCCGGT
AGGTGTGCGGTAGGCTTTTCTCCGTCGCAGGACGCAGGGTTCGGGCCTAGGGTAGGCTCTCCTGAATCGA
CAGGCGCCGGACCTCTGGTGAGGGGAGGGATAAGTGAGGCGTCAGTTTCTTTGGTCGGTTTTATGTACCT
ATCTTCTTAAGTAGCTGAAGCTCCGGTTTTGAACTATGCGCTCGGGGTTGGCGAGTGTGTTTTGTGAAGT
TTTTTAGGCACCTTTTGAAATGTAATCATTTGGGTCAATATGTAATTTTCAGTGTTAGACTAGTAAATTG
TCCGCTAAATTCTGGCCGTTTTTGGCTTTTTTGTTAGACAGGATCCCAACTTTGTACAAAAAAGCAGGCT
TCACCATGAACGGCGAGGAGCAGTACTACGCGGCCACGCAGCTTTACAAGGACCCATGCGCGTTCCAGCG
AGGCCCGGCGCCGGAGTTCAGCGCCAGCCCCCCTGCGTGCCTGTACATGGGCCGCCAGCCCCCGCCGCCG
CCGCCGCACCCGTTCCCTGGCGCCCTGGGCGCGCTGGAGCAGGGCAGCCCCCCGGACATCTCCCCGTACG
AGGTGCCCCCCCTCGCCGACGACCCCGCGGTGGCGCACCTTCACCACCACCTCCCGGCTCAGCTCGCGCT
CCCCCACCCGCCCGCCGGGCCCTTCCCGGAGGGAGCCGAGCCGGGCGTCCTGGAGGAGCCCAACCGCGTC
CAGCTGCCTTTCCCATGGATGAAGTCTACCAAAGCTCACGCGTGGAAAGGCCAGTGGGCAGGCGGCGCCT
ACGCTGCGGAGCCGGAGGAGAACAAGCGGACGCGCACGGCCTACACGCGCGCACAGCTGCTAGAGCTGGA
GAAGGAGTTCCTATTCAACAAGTACATCTCACGGCCGCGCCGGGTGGAGCTGGCTGTCATGTTGAACTTG
ACCGAGAGACACATCAAGATCTGGTTCCAAAACCGCCGCATGAAGTGGAAAAAGGAGGAGGACAAGAAGC
GCGGCGGCGGGACAGCTGTCGGGGGTGGCGGGGTCGCGGAGCCTGAGCAGGACTGCGCCGTGACCTCCGG
CGAGGAGCTTCTGGCGCTGCCGCCGCCGCCGCCCCCCGGAGGTGCTGTGCCGCCCGCTGCCCCCGTTGCC
GCCCGAGAGGGCCGCCTGCCGCCTGGCCTTAGCGCGTCGCCACAGCCCTCCAGCGTCGCGCCTCGGCGGC
CGCAGGAACCACGATAGACCCAGCTTTCTTGTACAAAGTGGTGATAATCGAATTCCACGGGGTTGGGGTT
GCGCCTTTTCCAAGGCAGCCCTGGGTTTGCGCAGGGACGCGGCTGCTCTGGGCGTGGTTCCGGGAAACGC
AGCGGCGCCGACCCTGGGTCTCGCACATTCTTCACGTCCGTTCGCAGCGTCACCCGGATCTTCGCCGCTA
CCCTTGTGGGCCCCCCGGCGACGCTTCCTGCTCCGCCCCTAAGTCGGGAAGGTTCCTTGCGGTTCGCGGC
GTGCCGGACGTGACAAACGGAAGCCGCACGTCTCACTAGTACCCTCGCAGACGGACAGCGCCAGGGAGCA
ATGGCAGCGCGCCGACCGCGATGGGCTGTGGCCAATAGCGGCTGCTCAGCAGGGCGCGCCGAGAGCAGCG
GCCGGGAAGGGGCGGTGCGGGAGGCGGGGTGTGGGGCGGTAGTGTGGGCCCTGTTCCTGCCCGCGCGGTG
TTCCGCATTCTGCAAGCCTCCGGAGCGCACGTCGGCAGTCGGCTCCCTCGTTGACCGAATCACCGACCTC
TCTCCCCAGGGGGATCCACCGGTCGCCACCATGGTGAGCAAGGGCGAGGAGCTGTTCACCGGGGTGGTGC
CCATCCTGGTCGAGCTGGACGGCGACGTAAACGGCCACAAGTTCAGCGTGTCCGGCGAGGGCGAGGGCGA
TGCCACCTACGGCAAGCTGACCCTGAAGTTCATCTGCACCACCGGCAAGCTGCCCGTGCCCTGGCCCACC
CTCGTGACCACCCTGACCTACGGCGTGCAGTGCTTCAGCCGCTACCCCGACCACATGAAGCAGCACGACT
TCTTCAAGTCCGCCATGCCCGAAGGCTATGTCCAGGAGCGCACCATCTTCTTCAAGGACGACGGCAACTA
CAAGACCCGCGCCGAGGTGAAGTTCGAGGGCGACACCCTGGTGAACCGCATCGAGCTGAAGGGCATCGAC
TTCAAGGAGGACGGCAACATCCTGGGGCACAAGCTGGAGTACAACTACAACAGCCACAACGTCTATATCA
TGGCCGACAAGCAGAAGAACGGCATCAAGGTGAACTTCAAGATCCGCCACAACATCGAGGACGGCAGCGT
GCAGCTCGCCGACCACTACCAGCAGAACACCCCCATCGGCGACGGCCCCGTGCTGCTGCCCGACAACCAC
TACCTGAGCACCCAGTCCGCCCTGAGCAAAGACCCCAACGAGAAGCGCGATCACATGGTCCTGCTGGAGT
TCGTGACCGCCGCCGGGATCACTCTCGGCATGGACGAGCTGTACAAGTAAAGCGGCCGCGTCGACAATCA
ACCTCTGGATTACAAAATTTGTGAAAGATTGACTGGTATTCTTAACTATGTTGCTCCTTTTACGCTATGT
GGATACGCTGCTTTAATGCCTTTGTATCATGCTATTGCTTCCCGTATGGCTTTCATTTTCTCCTCCTTGT
ATAAATCCTGGTTGCTGTCTCTTTATGAGGAGTTGTGGCCCGTTGTCAGGCAACGTGGCGTGGTGTGCAC
TGTGTTTGCTGACGCAACCCCCACTGGTTGGGGCATTGCCACCACCTGTCAGCTCCTTTCCGGGACTTTC
GCTTTCCCCCTCCCTATTGCCACGGCGGAACTCATCGCCGCCTGCCTTGCCCGCTGCTGGACAGGGGCTC
GGCTGTTGGGCACTGACAATTCCGTGGTGTTGTCGGGGAAGCTGACGTCCTTTCCATGGCTGCTCGCCTG
TGTTGCCACCTGGATTCTGCGCGGGACGTCCTTCTGCTACGTCCCTTCGGCCCTCAATCCAGCGGACCTT
CCTTCCCGCGGCCTGCTGCCGGCTCTGCGGCCTCTTCCGCGTCTTCGCCTTCGCCCTCAGACGAGTCGGA
TCTCCCTTTGGGCCGCCTCCCCGCCTGGAATTCCCGCGGTTCGCTTTAAGACCAATGACTTACAAGGCAG
CTGTAGATCTTAGCCACTTTTTAAAAGAAAAGGGGGGACTGGAAGGGCTAATTCACTCCCAACGAAGACA
AGATGGGATCAATTCACCATGGGAATAACTTCGTATAGCATACATTATACGAAGTTATGCTGCTTTTTGC
TTGTACTGGGTCTCTCTGGTTAGACCAGATCTGAGCCTGGGAGCTCTCTGGCTAACTAGGGAACCCACTG
CTTAAGCCTCAATAAAGCTTGCCTTGAGTGCTTCAAGTAGTGTGTGCCCGTCTGTTGTGTGACTCTGGTA
ACTAGAGATCCCTCAGACCCTTTTAGTCAGTGTGGAAAATCTCTAGCAGCATCTAGTTGAATCGCCAGTG
TGTCGAGCTAGCAGATCTTTTTCCCTCTGCCAAAAATTATGGGGACATCATGAAGCCCCTTGAGCATCTG
ACTTCTGGCTAATAAAGGAAATTTATTTTCATTGCAATAGTGTGTTGGAATTTTTTGTGTCTCTCACTCG
GAAGGACATATGGGAGGGCAAATCATTTAAAACATCAGAATGAGTATTTGGTTTAGAGTTTGGCAACATA
TGCCCATATGCTGGCTGCCATGAACAAAGGTTGGCTATAAAGAGGTCATCAGTATATGAAACAGCCCCCT
GCTGTCCATTCCTTATTCCATAGAAAAGCCTTGACTTGAGGTTAGATTTTTTTTATATTTTGTTTTGTGT
TATTTTTTTCTTTAACATCCCTAAAATTTTCCTTACATGTTTTACTAGCCAGATTTTTCCTCCTCTCCTG
ACTACTCCCAGTCATAGCTGTCCCTCTTCTCTTATGGAGATCCCTCGACCTGCAGCCCAAGCTTGGCGTA
ATCATGGTCATAGCTGTTTCCTGTGTGAAATTGTTATCCGCTCACAATTCCACACAACATACGAGCCGGA
AGCATAAAGTGTAAAGCCTGGGGTGCCTAATGAGTGAGCTAACTCACATTAATTGCGTTGCGCTCACTGC
CCGCTTTCCAGTCGGGAAACCTGTCGTGCCAGCGGATCCGCATCTCAATTAGTCAGCAACCATAGTCCCG
CCCCTAACTCCGCCCATCCCGCCCCTAACTCCGCCCAGTTCCGCCCATTCTCCGCCCCATGGCTGACTAA
TTTTTTTTATTTATGCAGAGGCCGAGGCCGCCTCGGCCTCTGAGCTATTCCAGAAGTAGTGAGGAGGCTT
TTTTGGAGGCCTAGGCTTTTGCAAAAAGCTAACTTGTTTATTGCAGCTTATAATGGTTACAAATAAAGCA
ATAGCATCACAAATTTCACAAATAAAGCATTTTTTTCACTGCATTCTAGTTGTGGTTTGTCCAAACTCAT
CAATGTATCTTATCATGTCTGGATCCGCTGCATTAATGAATCGGCCAACGCGCGGGGAGAGGCGGTTTGC
GTATTGGGCGCTCTTCCGCTTCCTCGCTCACTGACTCGCTGCGCTCGGTCGTTCGGCTGCGGCGAGCGGT
ATCAGCTCACTCAAAGGCGGTAATACGGTTATCCACAGAATCAGGGGATAACGCAGGAAAGAACATGTGA
GCAAAAGGCCAGCAAAAGGCCAGGAACCGTAAAAAGGCCGCGTTGCTGGCGTTTTTCCATAGGCTCCGCC
CCCCTGACGAGCATCACAAAAATCGACGCTCAAGTCAGAGGTGGCGAAACCCGACAGGACTATAAAGATA
CCAGGCGTTTCCCCCTGGAAGCTCCCTCGTGCGCTCTCCTGTTCCGACCCTGCCGCTTACGGATACCTGT
CCGCCTTTCTCCCTTCGGGAAGCGTGGCGCTTTCTCATAGCTCACGCTGTAGGTATCTCAGTTCGGTGTA
GGTCGTTCGCTCCAAGCTGGGCTGTGTGCACGAACCCCCCGTTCAGCCCGACCGCTGCGCCTTATCCGGT
AACTATCGTCTTGAGTCCAACCCGGTAAGACACGACTTATCGCCACTGGCAGCAGCCACTGGTAACAGGA
TTAGCAGAGCGAGGTATGTAGGCGGTGCTACAGAGTTCTTGAAGTGGTGGCCTAACTACGGCTACACTAG
AAGAACAGTATTTGGTATCTGCGCTCTGCTGAAGCCAGTTACCTTCGGAAAAAGAGTTGGTAGCTCTTGA
TCCGGCAAACAAACCACCGCTGGTAGCGGTGGTTTTTTTGTTTGCAAGCAGCAGATTACGCGCAGAAAAA
AAGGATCTCAAGAAGATCCTTTGATCTTTTCTACGGGGTCTGACGCTCAGTGGAACGAAAACTCACGTTA
AGGGATTTTGGTCATGAGATTATCAAAAAGGATCTTCACCTAGATCCTTTTAAATTAAAAATGAAGTTTT
AAATCAATCTAAAGTATATATGAGTAAACTTGGTCTGACAGTTACCAATGCTTAATCAGTGAGGCACCTA
TCTCAGCGATCTGTCTATTTCGTTCATCCATAGTTGCCTGACTCCCCGTCGTGTAGATAACTACGATACG
GGAGGGCTTACCATCTGGCCCCAGTGCTGCAATGATACCGCGAGACCCACGCTCACCGGCTCCAGATTTA
TCAGCAATAAACCAGCCAGCCGGAAGGGCCGAGCGCAGAAGTGGTCCTGCAACTTTATCCGCCTCCATCC
AGTCTATTAATTGTTGCCGGGAAGCTAGAGTAAGTAGTTCGCCAGTTAATAGTTTGCGCAACGTTGTTGC
CATTGCTACAGGCATCGTGGTGTCACGCTCGTCGTTTGGTATGGCTTCATTCAGCTCCGGTTCCCAACGA
TCAAGGCGAGTTACATGATCCCCCATGTTGTGCAAAAAAGCGGTTAGCTCCTTCGGTCCTCCGATCGTTG
TCAGAAGTAAGTTGGCCGCAGTGTTATCACTCATGGTTATGGCAGCACTGCATAATTCTCTTACTGTCAT
GCCATCCGTAAGATGCTTTTCTGTGACTGGTGAGTACTCAACCAAGTCATTCTGAGAATAGTGTATGCGG
CGACCGAGTTGCTCTTGCCCGGCGTCAATACGGGATAATACCGCGCCACATAGCAGAACTTTAAAAGTGC
TCATCATTGGAAAACGTTCTTCGGGGCGAAAACTCTCAAGGATCTTACCGCTGTTGAGATCCAGTTCGAT
GTAACCCACTCGTGCACCCAACTGATCTTCAGCATCTTTTACTTTCACCAGCGTTTCTGGGTGAGCAAAA
ACAGGAAGGCAAAATGCCGCAAAAAAGGGAATAAGGGCGACACGGAAATGTTGAATACTCATACTCTTCC
TTTTTCAATATTATTGAAGCATTTATCAGGGTTATTGTCTCATGAGCGGATACATATTTGAATGTATTTA
GAAAAATAAACAAATAGGGGTTCCGCGCACATTTCCCCGAAAAGTGCCACCTGGGTCGACATTGATTATT
GACTAGTTATTAATAGTAATCAATTACGGGGTCATTAGTTCATAGCCCATATATGGAGTTCCGCGTTACA
TAACTTACGGTAAATGGCCCGCCTGGCTGACCGCCCAACGACCCCCGCCCATTGACGTCAATAATGACGT
ATGTTCCCATAGTAACGCCAATAGGGACTTTCCATTGACGTCAATGGGTGGAGTATTTACGGTAAACTGC
CCACTTGGCAGTACATCAAGTGTATCATATGCCAAGTACGCCCCCTATTGACGTCAATGACGGTAAATGG
CCCGCCTGGCATTATGCCCAGTACATGACCTTATGGGACTTTCCTACTTGGCAGTACATCTACGTATTAG
TCATCGCTATTACCATGGGAGGCGTGGCCTGGGCGGGACTGGGGAGTGGCGAGCCCTCAGATCCTGCATA
TAAGCAGCTGCTTTTTGCCTGTACTGGGTCTCTCTGGTTAGACCAGATCTGAGCCTGGGAGCTCTCTGGC
TAACTAGGGAACCCACTGCTTAAGCCTCAATAAAGCTTGCCTTGAGTGCTTCAAGTAGTGTGTGCCCGTC
TGTTGTGTGACTCTGGTAACTAGAGATCCCTCAGACCCTTTTAGTCAGTGTGGAAAATCTCTAGCAGTGG
CGCCCGAACAGGGACTTGAAAGCGAAAGGGAAACCAGAGGAGCTCTCTCGACGCAGGACTCGGCTTGCTG
AAGCGCGCACGGCAAGAGGCGAGGGGCGGCGACTGGTGAGTACGCCAAAAATTTTGACTAGCGGAGGCTA
GAAGGAGAGAGATGGGTGCGAGAGCGTCAGTATTAAGCGGGGGAGAATTAGATCGCGATGGGAAAAAATT
CGGTTAAGGCCAGGGGGAAAGAAAAAATATAAATTAAAACATATAGTATGGGCAAGCAGGGAGCTAGAAC
GATTCGCAGTTAATACTGGCCTGTTAGAAACATCAGAAGGCTGTAGACAAATACTGGGACAGCTACAACC
ATCCCTTCAGACAGGATCAGAAGAACTTAGATCATTATATAATACAGTAGCAACCCTCTATTGTGTGCAT
CAAAGGATAGAGATAAAAGACACCAAGGAAGCTTTAGACAAGATAGAGGAAGAGCAAAACAAAAGTAAGA
AAAAAGCACAGCAAGCAGCAGGATCTTCAGACCTGGAAATTCCCTACAATCCCCAAAGTCAAGGAGTAGT
AGAATCTATGAATAAAGAATTAAAGAAAATTATAGGACAGGTAAGAGATCAGGCTGAACATCTTAAGACA
GCAGTACAAATGGCAGTATTCATCCACAATTTTAAAAGAAAAGGGGGGATTGGGGGGTACAGTGCAGGGG
AAAGAATAGTAGACATAATAGCAACAGACATACAAACTAAAGAATTACAAAAACAAATTACAAAAATTCA
AAATTTTCGGGTTTATTACAGGGACAGCAGAAATCCACTTTGGAAAGGACCAGCAAAGCTCCTCTGGAAA
GGTGAAGGGGCAGTAGTAATACAAGATAATAGTGACATAAAAGTAGTGCCAAGAAGAAAAGCAAAGATCA
TTAGGGATTATGGAAAACAGATGGCAGGTGATGATTGTGTGGCAAGTAGACAGGATGAGGATTAGAACAT
GGAAAAGTTTAGTAAAACACCATAAGGAGGAGATATGAGGGACAATTGGAGAAGTGAATTATATAAATAT
AAAGTAGTAAAAATTGAACCATTAGGAGTAGCACCCACCAAGGCAAAGAGAAGAGTGGTGCAGAGAGAAA
AAAGAGCAGTGGGAATAGGAGCTTTGTTCCTTGGGTTCTTGGGAGCAGCAGGAAGCACTATGGGCGCAGC
GTCAATGACGCTGACGGTACAGGCCAGACAATTATTGTCTGGTATAGTGCAGCAGCAGAACAATTTGCTG
AGGGCTATTGAGGCGCAACAGCATCTGTTGCAACTCACAGTCTGGGGCATCAAGCAGCTCCAGGCAAGAA
TCCTGGCTGTGGAAAGATACCTAAAGGATCAACAGCTCCTGGGGATTTGGGGTTGCTCTGGAAAACTCAT
TTGCACCACTGCTGTGCCTTGGAATGCTAGTTGGAGTAATAAATCTCTGGAACAGATTTGGAATCACACG
ACCTGGATGGAGTGGGACAGAGAAATTAACAATTACACAAGCTTAATACACTCCTTAATTGAAGAATCGC
AAAACCAGCAAGAAAAGAATGAACAAGAATTATTGGAATTAGATAAATGGGCAAGTTTGTGGAATTGGTT
TAACATAACAAATTGGCTGTGGTATATAAAATTATTCATAATGATAGTAGGAGGCTTGGTAGGTTTAAGA
ATAGTTTTTGCTGTACTTTCTATAGTGAATAGAGTTAGGCAGGGATATTCACCATTATCGTTTCAGACCC
ACCTCCCAACCCCGAGGGGACCCGACAGGCCCGAAGGAATAGAAGAAGAAGGTGGAGAGAGAGACAGAGA
CAGATCCATTCGATTAGTGAACGGATCTCGACGGTATCTAGTGATTATCGGATCAACTTTGTATAGAAAA
GTTG
Features (pLannotate 1.2.2; 31 found; start..end, strand, type, name):
     18..1229    +  promoter       UbC promoter: human ubiquitin C promoter
   1241..1260    +  protein_bind   attB1 (fragment): mutant version of attB; recombination site for the Gateway® BP reaction BP Clonase™
   1266..2114    +  CDS            PDX1: PDX1_HUMAN - Also known as IPF1, STF1. Experimental evidence at protein level: Swiss-Prot protein existence level 1. Activates insulin, somatostatin, glucokinase, islet amyloid polypeptide and glucose transporter type 2 gene transcription. Particularly involved in glucose-dependent regulation of insulin gene transcription. As part of a PDX1:PBX1b:MEIS2b complex in pancreatic acinar cells is involved in the transcriptional activation of the ELA1 enhancer; the complex binds to the enhancer B element and cooperates with the transcription factor 1 complex (PTF1) bound to the enhancer A element. Bi
   2118..2142    -  protein_bind   attB2: mutant version of attB; recombination site for the Gateway® BP reaction BP Clonase™
   2159..2669    +  promoter       hPGK promoter: human phosphoglycerate kinase 1 promoter
   2691..3407    +  CDS            EGFP: EGFP is a basic (constitutively fluorescent) green fluorescent protein published in 1996, derived from Aequorea victoria. It is reported to be a rapidly-maturing weak dimer with moderate acid sensitivity.
   3426..4014    +  misc_feature   WPRE: woodchuck hepatitis virus posttranscriptional regulatory element
   4024..4134    +  CDS            nef (fragment): NEF_HV1LA - Experimental evidence at protein level: Swiss-Prot protein existence level 1. Extracellular Nef protein targets CD4(+) T-lymphocytes for apoptosis by interacting with CXCR4 surface receptors. From Human immunodeficiency virus type 1 group M subtype B (isolate Lai) (HIV-1).
   4155..4188    +  protein_bind   loxP: Cre-mediated recombination occurs in the 8-bp core sequence (GCATACAT). Cre recombinase
   4208..4388    +  LTR            5' LTR (truncated): truncated 5' long terminal repeat (LTR) from HIV-1
   4491..4546    +  polyA_signal   β-globin poly(A) signal: rabbit β-globin polyadenylation signal (Gil and Proudfoot, 1987)
   4931..4947    -  protein_bind   lac operator: The lac repressor binds to the lac operator to inhibit transcription in E. coli. This inhibition can be relieved by adding lactose or isopropyl-β-D-thiogalactopyranoside (IPTG). lac repressor encoded by lacI
   4955..4985    -  promoter       lac promoter: promoter for the E. coli lac operon
   5000..5021    -  protein_bind   CAP binding site: CAP binding activates transcription in the presence of cAMP. E. coli catabolite activator protein
   5034..5073    -  CDS            lacI (fragment): lac repressor; lacI; The lac repressor binds to the lac operator to inhibit transcription in E. coli. This inhibition can be relieved by adding lactose or isopropyl-β-D-thiogalactopyranoside (IPTG).
   5080..5102    +  promoter       SV40 promoter (fragment): SV40 enhancer and early promoter
   5126..5261    +  rep_origin     SV40 ori: SV40 origin of replication
   5281..5415    +  polyA_signal   SV40 poly(A) signal: SV40 polyadenylation signal
   5417..5471    -  CDS            lacI (fragment): lac repressor; lacI; The lac repressor binds to the lac operator to inhibit transcription in E. coli. This inhibition can be relieved by adding lactose or isopropyl-β-D-thiogalactopyranoside (IPTG).
   5654..6241    -  rep_origin     ori: high-copy-number ColE1/pMB1/pBR322/pUC origin of replication
   6412..7272    -  CDS            AmpR: β-lactamase; bla; confers resistance to ampicillin, carbenicillin, and related antibiotics
   7273..7377    -  promoter       AmpR promoter: bla
   7408..7787    +  enhancer       CMV enhancer: human cytomegalovirus immediate early enhancer
   7789..8046    +  LTR            5' LTR (truncated): truncated 5' long terminal repeat (LTR) from HIV-1
   8093..8218    +  misc_feature   HIV-1 Ψ: packaging signal of human immunodeficiency virus type 1
   8202..8561    +  CDS            HIV-1 gag (fragment): gag protein from human immunodeficiency virus 1; gag
   8710..8827    +  misc_feature   cPPT/CTS: central polypurine tract and central termination sequence of HIV-1
   8970..9053    +  CDS            vif (fragment): VIF_HV1BR - Experimental evidence at protein level: Swiss-Prot protein existence level 1. Counteracts the innate antiviral activity of host APOBEC3F and APOBEC3G. Forms a complex with host APOBEC3F and APOBEC3G thus preventing the entry of these lethally hypermutating enzymes into progeny virions. Recruits an active E3 ubiquitin ligase complex composed of elongin BC, CUL5, and RBX2 to induce polyubiquitination of APOBEC3G and APOBEC3F. In turn, they are directed to the 26S proteasome for degradation. Vif interaction with APOBEC3G also blocks its cytidine deaminase activity in a proteasome-inde
   9187..9420    +  misc_feature   RRE: The Rev response element (RRE) of HIV-1 allows for Rev-dependent mRNA export from the nucleus to the cytoplasm.
   9797..9897    +  CDS            Rev (fragment): human immunodeficiency virus 1 (HIV-1) Rev protein; rev; enhances nuclear export of unspliced and incompletely spliced viral mRNAs
   9924..9944    +  protein_bind   attB4: mutant version of attB; core recombination site for the Gateway® BP reaction BP Clonase™
