[The description below was written by a language model from this plasmid's Addgene catalogue record and pLannotate feature annotations shown in this document.]
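Description:
pCWXPG-UBI-PDX1 is an HIV-1-derived lentiviral transfer vector built on the pCWXPG backbone for constitutive expression of the human pancreatic transcription factor PDX1. In bacteria it is maintained through a high-copy ColE1/pUC-type origin and selected with ampicillin via the β-lactamase gene. The backbone also carries an SV40 origin and remnants of lac regulatory sequences.

The viral genome is transcribed in packaging cells from a hybrid 5' end in which the CMV enhancer is joined to a truncated HIV-1 LTR. This is followed by the Ψ packaging signal with a gag fragment, the cPPT/CTS, which aids nuclear import of the reverse-transcribed genome, and the Rev response element for export of unspliced vector RNA.

The payload consists of two independent expression units. The human ubiquitin C promoter drives the PDX1 coding sequence, which is flanked by attB1 and attB2 sites. An attB4 site lies just upstream of the promoter across the plasmid's numbering origin, consistent with the recorded Gateway assembly of promoter and gene modules. Downstream, the human PGK promoter drives EGFP, which serves as the fluorescent marker for identifying or sorting transduced cells, as no drug selection marker for mammalian cells is annotated. A WPRE after EGFP enhances transcript stability and expression.

The 3' LTR is annotated as truncated, as is typical of self-inactivating designs. A loxP site sits immediately before it. If this site is copied to both LTRs during reverse transcription, Cre-mediated excision of the integrated provirus would be possible, but the record does not state this intent. A rabbit β-globin polyadenylation signal follows the LTR.

The vector is suited to producing lentiviral particles for stable PDX1 overexpression in dividing or non-dividing mammalian cells. The record gives no specific application beyond that.
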