Addgene plasmid #114304: pCWXPG-UBI-PDX1
Purpose: Constitutive expression of the PDX1 trancription factor
Depositing lab: Patrick Salmon. Depositing organization: University of Geneva.
Backbone
  Vector backbone: pCWXPG
  Vector type: Lentiviral
  Selectable markers: GFP
Growth in bacteria
  Bacterial resistance: Ampicillin, 100 μg/mL
  Growth temperature: 37°C
  Growth strain: NEB Stable
  Copy number: High Copy
Gene/Insert
  Gene/Insert name: PDX1
  Species: H. sapiens (human)
  Entrez Gene: PDX1 (a.k.a. GSF, IDX-1, IPF1, IUF1, MODY4, PAGEN1, PDX-1, STF-1)
  Cloning method: Gateway Cloning
Terms and licenses: Academic/Nonprofit Terms; Industry Terms: Not Available to Industry
How to cite: pCWXPG-UBI-PDX1 was a gift from Patrick Salmon (Addgene plasmid # 114304 ; http://n2t.net/addgene:114304 ; RRID:Addgene_114304)
